Addgene plasmid #188497: Cas12j3
Purpose: Expresses FLAG tagged Cas12j3
Depositing lab: Isaac Hilton. Depositing organization: Rice University. Publication: Quantification of Genome Editing and Transcriptional Control Capabilities Reveals Hierarchies among Diverse CRISPR/Cas Systems in Human Cells. Escobar M, Li J, Patel A, Liu S, Xu Q, Hilton IB. ACS Synth Biol. 2022 Oct 21;11(10):3239-3250. doi: 10.1021/acssynbio.2c00156. Epub 2022 Sep 26. PubMed 36162812.
Backbone
  Vector backbone: LentiCRISPR v2
  Vector type: Mammalian Expression, Lentiviral, CRISPR
  Selectable markers: Puromycin
Growth in bacteria
  Bacterial resistance: Ampicillin, 100 μg/mL
  Growth temperature: 37°C
  Growth strain: NEB Stable
  Copy number: High Copy
Gene/Insert
  Gene/Insert name: Cas12j3
  Species: Bacteriophage
  Promoter: EF1a
  Cloning method: Gibson Cloning
Terms and licenses: Academic/Nonprofit Terms; Industry Terms: Not Available to Industry
Depositor comments: Stbl3 is also a suitable growth strain.
How to cite: Cas12j3 was a gift from Isaac Hilton (Addgene plasmid # 188497 ; http://n2t.net/addgene:188497 ; RRID:Addgene_188497)
