[The description below was written by a language model from this plasmid's Addgene catalogue record and pLannotate feature annotations shown in this document.]
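Description:
Cas12j3 is a third-generation-style, self-inactivating HIV-1 lentiviral transfer plasmid built on the LentiCRISPR v2 backbone for expressing a FLAG-tagged Cas12j3 nuclease, a CRISPR effector of bacteriophage origin, in mammalian cells. In bacteria it is maintained through a high-copy ColE1/pUC-type origin with ampicillin resistance (AmpR), and an f1 origin is also present. As with other LTR-containing lentiviral plasmids, it is propagated in recombination-deficient strains.

The viral portion begins with a CMV enhancer/promoter fused to a truncated 5' LTR, which drives Tat-independent genomic RNA production in packaging cells. This is followed by the Ψ packaging signal with a gag fragment, the RRE for Rev-dependent nuclear export, and the cPPT/CTS that aids nuclear import. Downstream, an EF-1α core promoter drives the payload. The automated feature table leaves the region of roughly 2.4 kb between this promoter and the puromycin resistance gene unannotated, and this gap presumably holds the Cas12j3 coding sequence and its FLAG tag. How the nuclease is linked to PuroR (for example by a 2A peptide, as in the parent vector) is not stated. A WPRE enhances transcript expression, and the ΔU3 3' LTR renders the integrated provirus self-inactivating.

A Streptococcus pyogenes Cas9 gRNA scaffold remains from the parent vector, but no U6 promoter is annotated, so the plasmid appears to supply the nuclease only. The backbone also carries an SV40/EM7-driven BleoR cassette outside the LTRs.

The plasmid comes from work comparing the genome editing and transcriptional control capabilities of diverse CRISPR/Cas systems in human cells. It supports either transient transfection or lentiviral delivery, with puromycin selection of the recipient cells.
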