Features (pLannotate 1.2.2; 31 found; start..end, strand, type, name):
    217..397     +  LTR            5' LTR (truncated): truncated 5' long terminal repeat (LTR) from HIV-1
    444..569     +  misc_feature   HIV-1 Ψ: packaging signal of human immunodeficiency virus type 1
    553..916     +  CDS            HIV-1 gag (fragment): gag protein from human immunodeficiency virus 1; gag
   1062..1295    +  misc_feature   RRE: The Rev response element (RRE) of HIV-1 allows for Rev-dependent mRNA export from the nucleus to the cytoplasm.
   1672..1772    +  CDS            Rev (fragment): human immunodeficiency virus 1 (HIV-1) Rev protein; rev; enhances nuclear export of unspliced and incompletely spliced viral mRNAs
   1822..1939    +  misc_feature   cPPT/CTS: central polypurine tract and central termination sequence of HIV-1
   2071..2146    +  misc_RNA       gRNA scaffold: guide RNA scaffold for the Streptococcus pyogenes CRISPR/Cas9 system
   2164..2182    +  CDS            small t antigen (fragment): SV40 (simian virus 40) small t antigen
   2208..2419    +  promoter       EF-1α core promoter: core promoter for human elongation factor EF-1α
   4879..5476    +  CDS            PuroR (fragment): puromycin N-acetyltransferase; pac from Streptomyces; confers resistance to puromycin
   5492..6080    +  misc_feature   WPRE: woodchuck hepatitis virus posttranscriptional regulatory element
   6131..6150    +  misc_feature   cPPT/CTS (fragment): central polypurine tract and central termination sequence of HIV-1
   6152..6385    +  LTR            3' LTR (ΔU3): self-inactivating 3' long terminal repeat (LTR) from HIV-1
   6417..6641    +  polyA_signal   bGH poly(A) signal: bovine growth hormone polyadenylation signal
   6645..6666    +  promoter       SV40 promoter (fragment): SV40 enhancer and early promoter
   6687..7115    +  rep_origin     f1 ori (sequence partly withheld): f1 bacteriophage origin of replication; arrow indicates direction of (+) strand synthesis
   7129..7458    +  promoter       SV40 promoter: SV40 enhancer and early promoter
   7506..7553    +  promoter       EM7 promoter: synthetic bacterial promoter&nbsp
   7572..7946    +  CDS            BleoR: antibiotic-binding protein; Sh ble from Streptoalloteichus hindustanus; confers resistance to bleomycin, phleomycin, and Zeocin™
   7956..8081    +  CDS            ble (fragment): BLE_KLEPN - Experimental evidence at protein level: Swiss-Prot protein existence level 1. Binding protein with a strong affinity to the bleomycin family of antibiotics. Binds to CL990; an antimitotic-antibiotic compound. From Klebsiella pneumoniae.
   8076..8197    +  polyA_signal   SV40 poly(A) signal: SV40 polyadenylation signal
   8268..8290    -  protein_bind   lac operator (fragment): The lac repressor binds to the lac operator to inhibit transcription in E. coli. This inhibition can be relieved by adding lactose or isopropyl-β-D-thiogalactopyranoside (IPTG). lac repressor encoded by lacI
   8294..8324    -  promoter       lac promoter: promoter for the E. coli lac operon
   8339..8360    -  protein_bind   CAP binding site: CAP binding activates transcription in the presence of cAMP. E. coli catabolite activator protein
   8373..8465    -  CDS            lacI (fragment): lac repressor; lacI; The lac repressor binds to the lac operator to inhibit transcription in E. coli. This inhibition can be relieved by adding lactose or isopropyl-β-D-thiogalactopyranoside (IPTG).
   8648..9236    -  rep_origin     ori: high-copy-number ColE1/pMB1/pBR322/pUC origin of replication
   9407..10267   -  CDS            AmpR: β-lactamase; bla; confers resistance to ampicillin, carbenicillin, and related antibiotics
  10268..10372   -  promoter       AmpR promoter: bla
  10431..10483   -  misc_feature   bom (fragment): basis of mobility region from pBR322
  10638..11017   +  enhancer       CMV enhancer: human cytomegalovirus immediate early enhancer
  11018..199     +  promoter       CMV promoter (across the origin): human cytomegalovirus (CMV) immediate early promoter
>Addgene plasmid #188497 | Cas12j3 | addgene full sequence | sequence record 373363 | Addgene NGS Result
TGATGCGGTTTTGGCAGTACATCAATGGGCGTGGATAGCGGTTTGACTCACGGGGATTTCCAAGTCTCCA
CCCCATTGACGTCAATGGGAGTTTGTTTTGGCACCAAAATCAACGGGACTTTCCAAAATGTCGTAACAAC
TCCGCCCCATTGACGCAAATGGGCGGTAGGCGTGTACGGTGGGAGGTCTATATAAGCAGCGCGTTTTGCC
TGTACTGGGTCTCTCTGGTTAGACCAGATCTGAGCCTGGGAGCTCTCTGGCTAACTAGGGAACCCACTGC
TTAAGCCTCAATAAAGCTTGCCTTGAGTGCTTCAAGTAGTGTGTGCCCGTCTGTTGTGTGACTCTGGTAA
CTAGAGATCCCTCAGACCCTTTTAGTCAGTGTGGAAAATCTCTAGCAGTGGCGCCCGAACAGGGACTTGA
AAGCGAAAGGGAAACCAGAGGAGCTCTCTCGACGCAGGACTCGGCTTGCTGAAGCGCGCACGGCAAGAGG
CGAGGGGCGGCGACTGGTGAGTACGCCAAAAATTTTGACTAGCGGAGGCTAGAAGGAGAGAGATGGGTGC
GAGAGCGTCAGTATTAAGCGGGGGAGAATTAGATCGCGATGGGAAAAAATTCGGTTAAGGCCAGGGGGAA
AGAAAAAATATAAATTAAAACATATAGTATGGGCAAGCAGGGAGCTAGAACGATTCGCAGTTAATCCTGG
CCTGTTAGAAACATCAGAAGGCTGTAGACAAATACTGGGACAGCTACAACCATCCCTTCAGACAGGATCA
GAAGAACTTAGATCATTATATAATACAGTAGCAACCCTCTATTGTGTGCATCAAAGGATAGAGATAAAAG
ACACCAAGGAAGCTTTAGACAAGATAGAGGAAGAGCAAAACAAAAGTAAGACCACCGCACAGCAAGCGGC
CGCTGATCTTCAGACCTGGAGGAGGAGATATGAGGGACAATTGGAGAAGTGAATTATATAAATATAAAGT
AGTAAAAATTGAACCATTAGGAGTAGCACCCACCAAGGCAAAGAGAAGAGTGGTGCAGAGAGAAAAAAGA
GCAGTGGGAATAGGAGCTTTGTTCCTTGGGTTCTTGGGAGCAGCAGGAAGCACTATGGGCGCAGCGTCAA
TGACGCTGACGGTACAGGCCAGACAATTATTGTCTGGTATAGTGCAGCAGCAGAACAATTTGCTGAGGGC
TATTGAGGCGCAACAGCATCTGTTGCAACTCACAGTCTGGGGCATCAAGCAGCTCCAGGCAAGAATCCTG
GCTGTGGAAAGATACCTAAAGGATCAACAGCTCCTGGGGATTTGGGGTTGCTCTGGAAAACTCATTTGCA
CCACTGCTGTGCCTTGGAATGCTAGTTGGAGTAATAAATCTCTGGAACAGATTTGGAATCACACGACCTG
GATGGAGTGGGACAGAGAAATTAACAATTACACAAGCTTAATACACTCCTTAATTGAAGAATCGCAAAAC
CAGCAAGAAAAGAATGAACAAGAATTATTGGAATTAGATAAATGGGCAAGTTTGTGGAATTGGTTTAACA
TAACAAATTGGCTGTGGTATATAAAATTATTCATAATGATAGTAGGAGGCTTGGTAGGTTTAAGAATAGT
TTTTGCTGTACTTTCTATAGTGAATAGAGTTAGGCAGGGATATTCACCATTATCGTTTCAGACCCACCTC
CCAACCCCGAGGGGACCCGACAGGCCCGAAGGAATAGAAGAAGAAGGTGGAGAGAGAGACAGAGACAGAT
CCATTCGATTAGTGAACGGATCGGCACTGCGTGCGCCAATTCTGCAGACAAATGGCAGTATTCATCCACA
ATTTTAAAAGAAAAGGGGGGATTGGGGGGTACAGTGCAGGGGAAAGAATAGTAGACATAATAGCAACAGA
CATACAAACTAAAGAATTACAAAAACAAATTACAAAAATTCAAAATTTTCGGGTTTATTACAGGGACAGC
AGAGATCCAGTTTGGTTAATTAAGGTACCGATATCACTAGTGTTCCATTAACTGCGCTAAAAATAATTTT
TAAATCTTTTTTAGCTTCTTGCTCTTTTTTGTACGTCTCTGTTTTAGAGCTAGAAATAGCAAGTTAAAAT
AAGGCTAGTCCGTTATCAACTTGAAAAAGTGGCACCGAGTCGGTGCTTTTTTGAATTCGCTAGCTAGGTC
TTGAAAGGAGTGGGAATTGGCTCCGGTGCCCGTCAGTGGGCAGAGCGCACATCGCCCACAGTCCCCGAGA
AGTTGGGGGGAGGGGTCGGCAATTGATCCGGTGCCTAGAGAAGGTGGCGCGGGGTAAACTGGGAAAGTGA
TGTCGTGTACTGGCTCCGCCTTTTTCCCGAGGGTGGGGGAGAACCGTATATAAGTGCAGTAGTCGCCGTG
AACGTTCTTTTTCGCAACGGGTTTGCCGCCAGAACACAGGACCGGTTCTAGAGCGCTGCCACCATGGAAA
AAGAAATAACTGAGCTCACCAAGATTAGGCGCGAGTTTCCGAATAAAAAGTTCAGCAGCACTGATATGAA
GAAGGCAGGTAAGTTGTTGAAGGCAGAAGGTCCTGATGCTGTTAGAGACTTCCTGAACTCCTGCCAGGAG
ATTATCGGGGATTTTAAGCCGCCTGTAAAGACAAACATAGTCAGCATATCACGACCCTTTGAGGAGTGGC
CTGTTAGTATGGTGGGGCGCGCCATCCAGGAATATTACTTTAGTTTGACAAAAGAGGAATTGGAGTCCGT
CCATCCCGGAACTTCCAGCGAGGATCACAAGTCCTTCTTTAACATAACTGGCCTGAGCAATTACAATTAT
ACGTCAGTCCAAGGCTTGAATCTCATCTTCAAAAATGCGAAGGCCATATACGACGGGACTCTGGTTAAAG
CAAACAATAAAAATAAGAAGTTGGAAAAAAAGTTCAATGAGATTAACCACAAGCGAAGCCTTGAGGGGCT
TCCTATAATTACGCCGGATTTCGAGGAACCCTTTGATGAGAATGGCCATCTGAATAATCCGCCAGGTATT
AATCGAAATATTTACGGCTACCAAGGATGTGCCGCTAAAGTATTCGTTCCTTCCAAGCATAAAATGGTAT
CCCTCCCTAAAGAATACGAAGGGTACAACCGGGATCCGAACCTGTCCTTGGCGGGCTTCCGAAATCGGCT
CGAGATACCGGAGGGGGAGCCCGGTCACGTGCCATGGTTTCAGCGCATGGATATCCCGGAAGGCCAGATC
GGGCACGTAAATAAGATTCAACGATTCAATTTCGTTCATGGCAAGAATTCAGGAAAAGTCAAATTCAGCG
ATAAGACAGGACGGGTAAAACGCTACCATCATTCCAAGTATAAAGATGCCACTAAGCCTTACAAATTTCT
TGAAGAATCCAAGAAAGTCAGTGCTCTGGACTCCATCCTTGCCATTATCACAATCGGTGATGACTGGGTA
GTGTTTGACATTCGCGGTCTGTATAGAAATGTTTTTTATCGCGAACTGGCACAGAAGGGCCTGACAGCAG
TGCAGCTGCTGGATCTGTTTACGGGGGATCCGGTGATTGACCCGAAGAAGGGCGTTGTGACATTCAGCTA
TAAGGAAGGCGTGGTTCCAGTATTTTCACAGAAGATCGTTCCAAGGTTCAAGAGTCGAGACACGCTCGAG
AAATTGACCAGTCAAGGACCTGTGGCGCTGCTCTCAGTCGACCTCGGCCAAAATGAACCAGTGGCGGCAA
GGGTTTGTAGCTTGAAGAACATAAATGATAAGATCACATTGGATAATTCTTGCAGAATCTCCTTCCTGGA
TGACTACAAAAAACAAATCAAAGACTACAGAGATTCCCTGGACGAACTTGAAATCAAGATACGACTGGAA
GCAATCAATTCTCTGGAAACTAACCAACAAGTAGAAATTCGCGACCTGGATGTATTCAGTGCTGATCGGG
CAAAGGCAAACACTGTAGATATGTTCGACATCGACCCAAATTTGATATCCTGGGATTCAATGAGCGACGC
GAGGGTGAGCACGCAAATAAGCGATCTTTATCTGAAGAATGGGGGTGACGAATCTCGAGTATATTTCGAA
ATTAACAACAAACGGATAAAGCGATCTGATTATAACATTAGTCAGCTGGTGAGGCCAAAGCTTTCCGACA
GCACTCGGAAGAATCTGAACGATTCTATATGGAAGTTGAAAAGAACTAGTGAAGAATATTTGAAATTGTC
CAAACGAAAGTTGGAACTGAGCAGAGCTGTTGTGAACTACACTATCCGCCAGAGCAAGCTCCTCTCCGGA
ATTAACGACATTGTTATAATACTTGAGGACCTGGATGTAAAAAAAAAATTCAATGGCAGGGGCATTCGAG
ATATCGGATGGGACAACTTCTTCAGCTCCAGGAAAGAGAACAGGTGGTTCATTCCGGCATTCCATAAGGC
TTTCTCAGAGCTTTCAAGCAACCGGGGCCTCTGTGTCATCGAAGTCAACCCGGCATGGACATCTGCCACC
TGTCCCGACTGCGGGTTCTGTAGTAAAGAGAACAGAGATGGCATTAATTTTACCTGTCGCAAGTGCGGTG
TCTCTTACCACGCGGACATAGATGTTGCCACTCTTAATATAGCCCGGGTGGCCGTTCTCGGCAAGCCTAT
GTCCGGACCCGCCGACCGCGAGAGACTGGGCGATACTAAGAAACCCCGGGTAGCAAGGAGCCGAAAGACT
ATGAAACGGAAAGATATTAGCAATAGCACCGTTGAGGCTATGGTTACAGCCAAGCGACCTGCCGCCACAA
AGAAGGCTGGACAGGCTAAGAAGAAGAAAGATTACAAAGACGATGACGATAAGGGATCCGGCGCAACAAA
CTTCTCTCTGCTGAAACAAGCCGGAGATGTCGAAGAGAATCCTGGACCGACCGAGTACAAGCCCACGGTG
CGCCTCGCCACCCGCGACGACGTCCCCAGGGCCGTACGCACCCTCGCCGCCGCGTTCGCCGACTACCCCG
CCACGCGCCACACCGTCGATCCGGACCGCCACATCGAGCGGGTCACCGAGCTGCAAGAACTCTTCCTCAC
GCGCGTCGGGCTCGACATCGGCAAGGTGTGGGTCGCGGACGACGGCGCCGCGGTGGCGGTCTGGACCACG
CCGGAGAGCGTCGAAGCGGGGGCGGTGTTCGCCGAGATCGGCCCGCGCATGGCCGAGTTGAGCGGTTCCC
GGCTGGCCGCGCAGCAACAGATGGAAGGCCTCCTGGCGCCGCACCGGCCCAAGGAGCCCGCGTGGTTCCT
GGCCACCGTCGGAGTCTCGCCCGACCACCAGGGCAAGGGTCTGGGCAGCGCCGTCGTGCTCCCCGGAGTG
GAGGCGGCCGAGCGCGCCGGGGTGCCCGCCTTCCTGGAGACCTCCGCGCCCCGCAACCTCCCCTTCTACG
AGCGGCTCGGCTTCACCGTCACCGCCGACGTCGAGGTGCCCGAAGGACCGCGCACCTGGTGCATGACCCG
CAAGCCCGGTGCCTGAACGCGTTAAGTCGACAATCAACCTCTGGATTACAAAATTTGTGAAAGATTGACT
GGTATTCTTAACTATGTTGCTCCTTTTACGCTATGTGGATACGCTGCTTTAATGCCTTTGTATCATGCTA
TTGCTTCCCGTATGGCTTTCATTTTCTCCTCCTTGTATAAATCCTGGTTGCTGTCTCTTTATGAGGAGTT
GTGGCCCGTTGTCAGGCAACGTGGCGTGGTGTGCACTGTGTTTGCTGACGCAACCCCCACTGGTTGGGGC
ATTGCCACCACCTGTCAGCTCCTTTCCGGGACTTTCGCTTTCCCCCTCCCTATTGCCACGGCGGAACTCA
TCGCCGCCTGCCTTGCCCGCTGCTGGACAGGGGCTCGGCTGTTGGGCACTGACAATTCCGTGGTGTTGTC
GGGGAAATCATCGTCCTTTCCTTGGCTGCTCGCCTGTGTTGCCACCTGGATTCTGCGCGGGACGTCCTTC
TGCTACGTCCCTTCGGCCCTCAATCCAGCGGACCTTCCTTCCCGCGGCCTGCTGCCGGCTCTGCGGCCTC
TTCCGCGTCTTCGCCTTCGCCCTCAGACGAGTCGGATCTCCCTTTGGGCCGCCTCCCCGCGTCGACTTTA
AGACCAATGACTTACAAGGCAGCTGTAGATCTTAGCCACTTTTTAAAAGAAAAGGGGGGACTGGAAGGGC
TAATTCACTCCCAACGAAGACAAGATCTGCTTTTTGCTTGTACTGGGTCTCTCTGGTTAGACCAGATCTG
AGCCTGGGAGCTCTCTGGCTAACTAGGGAACCCACTGCTTAAGCCTCAATAAAGCTTGCCTTGAGTGCTT
CAAGTAGTGTGTGCCCGTCTGTTGTGTGACTCTGGTAACTAGAGATCCCTCAGACCCTTTTAGTCAGTGT
GGAAAATCTCTAGCAGGGCCCGTTTAAACCCGCTGATCAGCCTCGACTGTGCCTTCTAGTTGCCAGCCAT
CTGTTGTTTGCCCCTCCCCCGTGCCTTCCTTGACCCTGGAAGGTGCCACTCCCACTGTCCTTTCCTAATA
AAATGAGGAAATTGCATCGCATTGTCTGAGTAGGTGTCATTCTATTCTGGGGGGTGGGGTGGGGCAGGAC
AGCAAGGGGGAGGATTGGGAAGACAATAGCAGGCATGCTGGGGATGCGGTGGGCTCTATGGCTTCTGAGG
CGGAAAGAACCAGCTGGGGCTCTAGGGGGTATCCCC
[124 nt withheld, positions 6687-6810]
C
[91 nt withheld, positions 6812-6902]
A
[49 nt withheld, positions 6904-6952]
CCTTTGACGTTGGAGTCCACGTTCTTT
[37 nt withheld, positions 6980-7016]
ACCCTATCTCGGTCTATTCTTTTGATTTATAAGGGATTTTGCCGATTTCGGCCTATTGGTTAAAAAATGA
GCTGATTTAACAAAAATTTAACGCGAATTAATTCTGTGGAATGTGTGTCAGTTAGGGTGTGGAAAGTCCC
CAGGCTCCCCAGCAGGCAGAAGTATGCAAAGCATGCATCTCAATTAGTCAGCAACCAGGTGTGGAAAGTC
CCCAGGCTCCCCAGCAGGCAGAAGTATGCAAAGCATGCATCTCAATTAGTCAGCAACCATAGTCCCGCCC
CTAACTCCGCCCATCCCGCCCCTAACTCCGCCCAGTTCCGCCCATTCTCCGCCCCATGGCTGACTAATTT
TTTTTATTTATGCAGAGGCCGAGGCCGCCTCTGCCTCTGAGCTATTCCAGAAGTAGTGAGGAGGCTTTTT
TGGAGGCCTAGGCTTTTGCAAAAAGCTCCCGGGAGCTTGTATATCCATTTTCGGATCTGATCAGCACGTG
TTGACAATTAATCATCGGCATAGTATATCGGCATAGTATAATACGACAAGGTGAGGAACTAAACCATGGC
CAAGTTGACCAGTGCCGTTCCGGTGCTCACCGCGCGCGACGTCGCCGGAGCGGTCGAGTTCTGGACCGAC
CGGCTCGGGTTCTCCCGGGACTTCGTGGAGGACGACTTCGCCGGTGTGGTCCGGGACGACGTGACCCTGT
TCATCAGCGCGGTCCAGGACCAGGTGGTGCCGGACAACACCCTGGCCTGGGTGTGGGTGCGCGGCCTGGA
CGAGCTGTACGCCGAGTGGTCGGAGGTCGTGTCCACGAACTTCCGGGACGCCTCCGGGCCGGCCATGACC
GAGATCGGCGAGCAGCCGTGGGGGCGGGAGTTCGCCCTGCGCGACCCGGCCGGCAACTGCGTGCACTTCG
TGGCCGAGGAGCAGGACTGACACGTGCTACGAGATTTCGATTCCACCGCCGCCTTCTATGAAAGGTTGGG
CTTCGGAATCGTTTTCCGGGACGCCGGCTGGATGATCCTCCAGCGCGGGGATCTCATGCTGGAGTTCTTC
GCCCACCCCAACTTGTTTATTGCAGCTTATAATGGTTACAAATAAAGCAATAGCATCACAAATTTCACAA
ATAAAGCATTTTTTTCACTGCATTCTAGTTGTGGTTTGTCCAAACTCATCAATGTATCTTATCATGTCTG
TATACCGTCGACCTCTAGCTAGAGCTTGGCGTAATCATGGTCATAGCTGTTTCCTGTGTGAAATTGTTAT
CCGCTCACAATTCCACACAACATACGAGCCGGAAGCATAAAGTGTAAAGCCTGGGGTGCCTAATGAGTGA
GCTAACTCACATTAATTGCGTTGCGCTCACTGCCCGCTTTCCAGTCGGGAAACCTGTCGTGCCAGCTGCA
TTAATGAATCGGCCAACGCGCGGGGAGAGGCGGTTTGCGTATTGGGCGCTCTTCCGCTTCCTCGCTCACT
GACTCGCTGCGCTCGGTCGTTCGGCTGCGGCGAGCGGTATCAGCTCACTCAAAGGCGGTAATACGGTTAT
CCACAGAATCAGGGGATAACGCAGGAAAGAACATGTGAGCAAAAGGCCAGCAAAAGGCCAGGAACCGTAA
AAAGGCCGCGTTGCTGGCGTTTTTCCATAGGCTCCGCCCCCCTGACGAGCATCACAAAAATCGACGCTCA
AGTCAGAGGTGGCGAAACCCGACAGGACTATAAAGATACCAGGCGTTTCCCCCTGGAAGCTCCCTCGTGC
GCTCTCCTGTTCCGACCCTGCCGCTTACCGGATACCTGTCCGCCTTTCTCCCTTCGGGAAGCGTGGCGCT
TTCTCATAGCTCACGCTGTAGGTATCTCAGTTCGGTGTAGGTCGTTCGCTCCAAGCTGGGCTGTGTGCAC
GAACCCCCCGTTCAGCCCGACCGCTGCGCCTTATCCGGTAACTATCGTCTTGAGTCCAACCCGGTAAGAC
ACGACTTATCGCCACTGGCAGCAGCCACTGGTAACAGGATTAGCAGAGCGAGGTATGTAGGCGGTGCTAC
AGAGTTCTTGAAGTGGTGGCCTAACTACGGCTACACTAGAAGAACAGTATTTGGTATCTGCGCTCTGCTG
AAGCCAGTTACCTTCGGAAAAAGAGTTGGTAGCTCTTGATCCGGCAAACAAACCACCGCTGGTAGCGGTG
GTTTTTTTGTTTGCAAGCAGCAGATTACGCGCAGAAAAAAAGGATCTCAAGAAGATCCTTTGATCTTTTC
TACGGGGTCTGACGCTCAGTGGAACGAAAACTCACGTTAAGGGATTTTGGTCATGAGATTATCAAAAAGG
ATCTTCACCTAGATCCTTTTAAATTAAAAATGAAGTTTTAAATCAATCTAAAGTATATATGAGTAAACTT
GGTCTGACAGTTACCAATGCTTAATCAGTGAGGCACCTATCTCAGCGATCTGTCTATTTCGTTCATCCAT
AGTTGCCTGACTCCCCGTCGTGTAGATAACTACGATACGGGAGGGCTTACCATCTGGCCCCAGTGCTGCA
ATGATACCGCGAGACCCACGCTCACCGGCTCCAGATTTATCAGCAATAAACCAGCCAGCCGGAAGGGCCG
AGCGCAGAAGTGGTCCTGCAACTTTATCCGCCTCCATCCAGTCTATTAATTGTTGCCGGGAAGCTAGAGT
AAGTAGTTCGCCAGTTAATAGTTTGCGCAACGTTGTTGCCATTGCTACAGGCATCGTGGTGTCACGCTCG
TCGTTTGGTATGGCTTCATTCAGCTCCGGTTCCCAACGATCAAGGCGAGTTACATGATCCCCCATGTTGT
GCAAAAAAGCGGTTAGCTCCTTCGGTCCTCCGATCGTTGTCAGAAGTAAGTTGGCCGCAGTGTTATCACT
CATGGTTATGGCAGCACTGCATAATTCTCTTACTGTCATGCCATCCGTAAGATGCTTTTCTGTGACTGGT
GAGTACTCAACCAAGTCATTCTGAGAATAGTGTATGCGGCGACCGAGTTGCTCTTGCCCGGCGTCAATAC
GGGATAATACCGCGCCACATAGCAGAACTTTAAAAGTGCTCATCATTGGAAAACGTTCTTCGGGGCGAAA
ACTCTCAAGGATCTTACCGCTGTTGAGATCCAGTTCGATGTAACCCACTCGTGCACCCAACTGATCTTCA
GCATCTTTTACTTTCACCAGCGTTTCTGGGTGAGCAAAAACAGGAAGGCAAAATGCCGCAAAAAAGGGAA
TAAGGGCGACACGGAAATGTTGAATACTCATACTCTTCCTTTTTCAATATTATTGAAGCATTTATCAGGG
TTATTGTCTCATGAGCGGATACATATTTGAATGTATTTAGAAAAATAAACAAATAGGGGTTCCGCGCACA
TTTCCCCGAAAAGTGCCACCTGACGTCGACGGATCGGGAGATCTCCCGATCCCCTATGGTGCACTCTCAG
TACAATCTGCTCTGATGCCGCATAGTTAAGCCAGTATCTGCTCCCTGCTTGTGTGTTGGAGGTCGCTGAG
TAGTGCGCGAGCAAAATTTAAGCTACAACAAGGCAAGGCTTGACCGACAATTGCATGAAGAATCTGCTTA
GGGTTAGGCGTTTTGCGCTGCTTCGCGATGTACGGGCCAGATATACGCGTTGACATTGATTATTGACTAG
TTATTAATAGTAATCAATTACGGGGTCATTAGTTCATAGCCCATATATGGAGTTCCGCGTTACATAACTT
ACGGTAAATGGCCCGCCTGGCTGACCGCCCAACGACCCCCGCCCATTGACGTCAATAATGACGTATGTTC
CCATAGTAACGCCAATAGGGACTTTCCATTGACGTCAATGGGTGGAGTATTTACGGTAAACTGCCCACTT
GGCAGTACATCAAGTGTATCATATGCCAAGTACGCCCCCTATTGACGTCAATGACGGTAAATGGCCCGCC
TGGCATTATGCCCAGTACATGACCTTATGGGACTTTCCTACTTGGCAGTACATCTACGTATTAGTCATCG
CTATTACCATGG
